>Addgene plasmid #228039 | pHAGE mCherry-Rab25 | addgene full sequence | sequence record 450375 | Addgene NGS Result
TTGAGATCCTTTTTTTCTGCGCGTAATCTGCTGCTTGCAAACAAAAAAACCACCGCTACCAGCGGTGGTT
TGTTTGCCGGATCAAGAGCTACCAACTCTTTTTCCGAAGGTAACTGGCTTCAGCAGAGCGCAGATACCAA
ATACTGTTCTTCTAGTGTAGCCGTAGTTAGGCCACCACTTCAAGAACTCTGTAGCACCGCCTACATACCT
CGCTCTGCTAATCCTGTTACCAGTGGCTGCTGCCAGTGGCGATAAGTCGTGTCTTACCGGGTTGGACTCA
AGACGATAGTTACCGGATAAGGCGCAGCGGTCGGGCTGAACGGGGGGTTCGTGCACACAGCCCAGCTTGG
AGCGAACGACCTACACCGAACTGAGATACCTACAGCGTGAGCTATGAGAAAGCGCCACGCTTCCCGAAGG
GAGAAAGGCGGACAGGTATCCGGTAAGCGGCAGGGTCGGAACAGGAGAGCGCACGAGGGAGCTTCCAGGG
GGAAACGCCTGGTATCTTTATAGTCCTGTCGGGTTTCGCCACCTCTGACTTGAGCGTCGATTTTTGTGAT
GCTCGTCAGGGGGGCGGAGCCTATGGAAAAACGCCAGCAACGCGGCCTTTTTACGGTTCCTGGCCTTTTG
CTGGCCTTTTGCTCACATGTTCTTTCCTGCGTTATCCCCTGATTCTGTGGATAACCGTATTACCGCCTTT
GAGTGAGCTGATACCGCTCGCCGCAGCCGAACGACCGAGCGCAGCGAGTCAGTGAGCGAGGAAGCGGAAG
AGCGCCCAATACGCAAACCGCCTCTCCCCGCGCGTTGGCCGATTCATTAATGCAGCAAGCTCATGGCTGA
CTAATTTTTTTTATTTATGCAGAGGCCGAGGCCGCCTCGGCCTCTGAGCTATTCCAGAAGTAGTGAGGAG
GCTTTTTTGGAGGCCTAGGCTTTTGCAAAAAGCTCCCCGTGGCACGACAGGTTTCCCGACTGGAAAGCGG
GCAGTGAGCGCAACGCAATTAATGTGAGTTAGCTCACTCATTAGGCACCCCAGGCTTTACACTTTATGCT
TCCGGCTCGTATGTTGTGTGGAATTGTGAGCGGATAACAATTTCACACAGGAAACAGCTATGACATGATT
ACGAATTTCACAAATAAAGCATTTTTTTCACTGCATTCTAGTTGTGGTTTGTCCAAACTCATCAATGTAT
CTTATCATGTCTGGATCAACTGGATAACTCAAGCTAACCAAAATCATCCCAAACTTCCCACCCCATACCC
TATTACCACTGCCAATTACCTGTGGTTTCATTTACTCTAAACCTGTGATTCCTCTGAATTATTTTCATTT
TAAAGAAATTGTATTTGTTAAATATGTACTACAAACTTAGTAGTTGGAAGGGCTAATTCACTCCCAAAGA
AGACAAGATATCCTTGATCTGTGGATCTACCACACACAAGGCTACTTCCCTGATTAGCAGAACTACACAC
CAGGGCCAGGGGTCAGATATCCACTGACCTTTGGATGGTGCTACAAGCTAGTACCAGTTGAGCCAGATAA
GGTAGAAGAGGCCAATAAAGGAGAGAACACCAGCTTGTTACACCCTGTGAGCCTGCATGGGATGGATGAC
CCGGAGAGAGAAGTGTTAGAGTGTAGGTTTGACAGCCGCCTAGCATTTCATCACGTGGCCCGAGAGCTGC
ATCCGGAGTACTTCAAGAACTGCTGATATCGAGCTTGCTACAAGGGACTTTCCGCTGGGGACTTTCCAGG
GAGGCGTGGCCTGGGCGGGACTGGGGAGTGGCGAGCCCTCAGATCCTGCATATAAGCAGCTGCTTTTTGC
CTGTACTGGGTCTCTCTGGTTAGACCAGATCTGAGCCTGGGAGCTCTCTGGCTAACTAGGGAACCCACTG
CTTAAGCCTCAATAAAGCTTGCCTTGAGTGCTTCAAGTAGTGTGTGCCCGTCTGTTGTGTGACTCTGGTA
ACTAGAGATCCCTCAGACCCTTTTAGTCAGTGTGGAAAATCTCTAGCAGTGGCGCCCGAACAGGGACTTG
AAAGCGAAAGGGAAACCAGAGGAGCTCTCTCGACGCAGGACTCGGCTTGCTGAAGCGCGCACGGCAAGAG
GCGAGGGGCGGCGACTGGTGAGTACGCCAAAAATTTTGACTAGCGGAGGCTAGAAGGAGAGAGATGGGTG
CGAGAGCGTCAGTATTAAGCGGGGGAGAATTAGATCGCGATGGGAAAAAATTCGGTTAAGGCCAGGGGGA
AAGAAAAAATATAAATTAAAACATATAGTATGGGCAAGCAGGGAGCTAGAACGATTCGCAGTTAATCCTG
GCCTGTTAGAAACATCAGAAGGCTGTAGACAAATACTGGGACAGCTACAACCATCCCTTCAGACAGGATC
AGAAGAACTTAGATCATTATATAATACAGTAGCAACCCTCTATTGTGTGCATCAAAGGATAGAGATAAAA
GACACCAAGGAAGCTTTAGACAAGATAGAGGAAGAGCAAAACAAAAGTAAGACCACCGCACAGCAAGCGG
CCGGCCGCTGATCTTCAGACCTGGAGGAGGAGATATGAGGGACAATTGGAGAAGTGAATTATATAAATAT
AAAGTAGTAAAAATTGAACCATTAGGAGTAGCACCCACCAAGGCAAAGAGAAGAGTGGTGCAGAGAGAAA
AAAGAGCAGTGGGAATAGGAGCTTTGTTCCTTGGGTTCTTGGGAGCAGCAGGAAGCACTATGGGCGCAGC
GTCAATGACGCTGACGGTACAGGCCAGACAATTATTGTCTGGTATAGTGCAGCAGCAGAACAATTTGCTG
AGGGCTATTGAGGCGCAACAGCATCTGTTGCAACTCACAGTCTGGGGCATCAAGCAGCTCCAGGCAAGAA
TCCTGGCTGTGGAAAGATACCTAAAGGATCAACAGCTCCTGGGGATTTGGGGTTGCTCTGGAAAACTCAT
TTGCACCACTGCTGTGCCTTGGAATGCTAGTTGGAGTAATAAATCTCTGGAACAGATTTGGAATCACACG
ACCTGGATGGAGTGGGACAGAGAAATTAACAATTACACAAGCTTAATACACTCCTTAATTGAAGAATCGC
AAAACCAGCAAGAAAAGAATGAACAAGAATTATTGGAATTAGATAAATGGGCAAGTTTGTGGAATTGGTT
TAACATAACAAATTGGCTGTGGTATATAAAATTATTCATAATGATAGTAGGAGGCTTGGTAGGTTTAAGA
ATAGTTTTTGCTGTACTTTCTATAGTGAATAGAGTTAGGCAGGGATATTCACCATTATCGTTTCAGACCC
ACCTCCCAACCCCGAGGGGACCCGACAGGCCCGAAGGAATAGAAGAAGAAGGTGGAGAGAGAGACAGAGA
CAGATCCATTCGATTAGTGAACGGATCTCGACGGTATCGCCGAATTAATTCACAAATGGCAGTATTCATC
CACAATTTTAAAAGAAAAGGGGGGATTGGGGGGTACAGTGCAGGGGAAAGAATAGTAGACATAATAGCAA
CAGACATACAAACTAAAGAATTACAAAAACAAATTACAAAAATTCAAAATTTTCGGGTTTATTACAGGGA
CAGCAGAGATCCAGTTTGGACTAGTGGAGTTCCGCGTTACATAACTTACGGTAAATGGCCCGCCTGGCTG
ACCGCCCAACGACCCCCGCCCATTGACGTCAATAATGACGTATGTTCCCATAGTAACGCCAATAGGGACT
TTCCATTGACGTCAATGGGTGGAGTATTTACGGTAAACTGCCCACTTGGCAGTACATCAAGTGTATCATA
TGCCAAGTACGCCCCCTATTGACGTCAATGACGGTAAATGGCCCGCCTGGCATTATGCCCAGTACATGAC
CTTATGGGACTTTCCTACTTGGCAGTACATCTACGTATTAGTCATCGCTATTACCATGGTGATGCGGTTT
TGGCAGTACATCAATGGGCGTGGATAGCGGTTTGACTCACGGGGATTTCCAAGTCTCCACCCCATTGACG
TCAATGGGAGTTTGTTTTGGCACCAAAATCAACGGGACTTTCCAAAATGTCGTAACAACTCCGCCCCATT
GACGCAAATGGGCGGTAGGCGTGTACGGTGGGAGGTCTATATAAGCAGAGCTCGTTTAGTGAACCGTCAG
ATCGCCTGGAGACGCCATCCACGCTGTTTTGACCTCCATAGAAGACACCGGCGGCCGCAGATCTCTCGAG
GTTGATCTGCTAGCATGGTGAGCAAGGGCGAGGAGGATAACATGGCCATCATCAAGGAGTTCATGCGCTT
CAAGGTGCACATGGAGGGCTCCGTGAACGGCCACGAGTTCGAGATCGAGGGCGAGGGCGAGGGCCGCCCC
TACGAGGGCACCCAGACCGCCAAGCTGAAGGTGACCAAGGGTGGCCCCCTGCCCTTCGCCTGGGACATCC
TGTCCCCTCAGTTCATGTACGGCTCCAAGGCCTACGTGAAGCACCCCGCCGACATCCCCGACTACTTGAA
GCTGTCCTTCCCCGAGGGCTTCAAGTGGGAGCGCGTGATGAACTTCGAGGACGGCGGCGTGGTGACCGTG
ACCCAGGACTCCTCCCTGCAGGACGGCGAGTTCATCTACAAGGTGAAGCTGCGCGGCACCAACTTCCCCT
CCGACGGCCCCGTAATGCAGAAGAAGACCATGGGCTGGGAGGCCTCCTCCGAGCGGATGTACCCCGAGGA
CGGCGCCCTGAAGGGCGAGATCAAGCAGAGGCTGAAGCTGAAGGACGGCGGCCACTACGACGCTGAGGTC
AAGACCACCTACAAGGCCAAGAAGCCCGTGCAGCTGCCCGGCGCCTACAACGTCAACATCAAGTTGGACA
TCACCTCCCACAACGAGGACTACACCATCGTGGAACAGTACGAACGCGCCGAGGGCCGCCACTCCACCGG
CGGCATGGACGAGCTGTACAAGGCATGCAGCGCTAGTGCTTATCAAACAAGTTTGTACAAAAAAGTTGGC
ATGGGGAATGGAACTGAGGAAGATTATAACTTTGTCTTCAAGGTGGTGCTGATCGGCGAATCAGGTGTGG
GGAAGACCAATCTACTCTCCCGATTCACGCGCAATGAGTTCAGCCACGACAGCCGCACCACCATCGGGGT
TGAGTTCTCCACCCGCACTGTGATGTTGGGCACCGCTGCTGTCAAGGCTCAGATCTGGGACACAGCTGGC
CTGGAGCGGTACCGAGCCATCACCTCGGCGTACTATCGTGGTGCAGTGGGGGCCCTCCTGGTGTTTGACC
TAACCAAGCACCAGACCTATGCTGTGGTGGAGCGATGGCTGAAGGAGCTCTATGACCATGCTGAAGCCAC
GATCGTCGTCATGCTCGTGGGTAACAAAAGTGACCTCAGCCAGGCCCGGGAAGTGCCCACTGAGGAGGCC
CGAATGTTCGCTGAAAACAATGGACTGCTCTTCCTGGAGACCTCAGCCCTGGACTCTACCAATGTTGAGC
TAGCCTTTGAGACTGTCCTGAAAGAAATCTTTGCGAAGGTGTCCAAGCAGAGACAGAACAGCATCCGGAC
CAATGCCATCACTCTGGGCAGTGCCCAGGCTGGACAGGAGCCTGGCCCTGGGGAGAAGAGGGCCTGTTGC
ATCAGCCTCTAATGCCCAACTTTCTTGTACAAAGTGGTTCGATAACGAATTCCGCCCCCCCCCCCTAACG
TTACTGGCCGAAGCCGCTTGGAATAAGGCCGGTGTGCGTTTGTCTATATGTTATTTTCCACCATATTGCC
GTCTTTTGGCAATGTGAGGGCCCGGAAACCTGGCCCTGTCTTCTTGACGAGCATTCCTAGGGGTCTTTCC
CCTCTCGCCAAAGGAATGCAAGGTCTGTTGAATGTCGTGAAGGAAGCAGTTCCTCTGGAAGCTTCTTGAA
GACAAACAACGTCTGTAGCGACCCTTTGCAGGCAGCGGAACCCCCCACCTGGCGACAGGTGCCTCTGCGG
CCAAAAGCCACGTGTATAAGATACACCTGCAAAGGCGGCACAACCCCAGTGCCACGTTGTGAGTTGGATA
GTTGTGGAAAGAGTCAAATGGCTCTCCTCAAGCGTATTCAACAAGGGGCTGAAGGATGCCCAGAAGGTAC
CCCATTGTATGGGATCTGATCTGGGGCCTCGGTGCACATGCTTTACATGTGTTTAGTCGAGGTTAAAAAA
ACGTCTAGGCCCCCCGAACCACGGGGACGTGGTTTTCCTTTGAAAAACACGATGATAATATGGCCACAAC
CATGACCGAGTACAAGCCCACGGTGCGCCTCGCCACCCGCGACGACGTCCCCAGGGCCGTACGCACCCTC
GCCGCCGCGTTCGCCGACTACCCCGCCACGCGCCACACCGTCGATCCGGACCGCCACATCGAGCGGGTCA
CCGAGCTGCAAGAACTCTTCCTCACGCGCGTCGGGCTCGACATCGGCAAGGTGTGGGTCGCGGACGACGG
CGCCGCGGTGGCGGTCTGGACCACGCCGGAGAGCGTCGAAGCGGGGGCGGTGTTCGCCGAGATCGGCCCG
CGCATGGCCGAGTTGAGCGGTTCCCGGCTGGCCGCGCAGCAACAGATGGAAGGCCTCCTGGCGCCGCACC
GGCCCAAGGAGCCCGCGTGGTTCCTGGCCACCGTCGGCGTCTCGCCCGACCACCAGGGCAAGGGTCTGGG
CAGCGCCGTCGTGCTCCCCGGAGTGGAGGCGGCCGAGCGCGCCGGGGTGCCCGCCTTCCTGGAGACCTCC
GCGCCCCGCAACCTCCCCTTCTACGAGCGGCTCGGCTTCACCGTCACCGCCGACGTCGAGGTGCCCGAAG
GACCGCGCACCTGGTGCATGACCCGCAAGCCCGGTGCCTGATGCATCGATGGATCCTAATCAACCTCTGG
ATTACAAAATTTGTGAAAGATTGACTGGTATTCTTAACTATGTTGCTCCTTTTACGCTATGTGGATACGC
TGCTTTAATGCCTTTGTATCATGCTATTGCTTCCCGTATGGCTTTCATTTTCTCCTCCTTGTATAAATCC
TGGTTGCTGTCTCTTTATGAGGAGTTGTGGCCCGTTGTCAGGCAACGTGGCGTGGTGTGCACTGTGTTTG
CTGACGCAACCCCCACTGGTTGGGGCATTGCCACCACCTGTCAGCTCCTTTCCGGGACTTTCGCTTTCCC
CCTCCCTATTGCCACGGCGGAACTCATCGCCGCCTGCCTTGCCCGCTGCTGGACAGGGGCTCGGCTGTTG
GGCACTGACAATTCCGTGGTGTTGTCGGGGAAATCATCGTCCTTTCCTTGGCTGCTCGCCTGTGTTGCCA
CCTGGATTCTGCGCGGGACGTCCTTCTGCTACGTCCCTTCGGCCCTCAATCCAGCGGACCTTCCTTCCCG
CGGCCTGCTGCCGGCTCTGCGGCCTCTTCCGCGTCTTCGCCTTCGCCCTCAGACGAGTCGGATCTCCCTT
TGGGCCGCCTCCCCGCCTGAGATCCTTTAAGACCAATGACTTACAAGGCAGCTGTAGATCTTAGCCACTT
TTTAAAAGAAAAGGGGGGACTGGAAGGGCTAATTCACTCCCAACGAAGACAAGATCTGCTTTTTGCTTGT
ACTGGGTCTCTCTGGTTAGACCAGATCTGAGCCTGGGAGCTCTCTGGCTAACTAGGGAACCCACTGCTTA
AGCCTCAATAAAGCTTGCCTTGAGTGCTTCAAGTAGTGTGTGCCCGTCTGTTGTGTGACTCTGGTAACTA
GAGATCCCTCAGACCCTTTTAGTCAGTGTGGAAAATCTCTAGCAGTAGTAGTTCATGTCATCTTATTATT
CAGTATTTATAACTTGCAAAGAAATGAATATCAGAGAGTGAGAGGCCCGGGTTAATTAAGGAAAGGGCTA
GATCATTCTTGAAGACGAAAGGGCCTCGTGATACGCCTATTTTTATAGGTTAATGTCATGATAATAATGG
TTTCTTAGACGTCAGGTGGCACTTTTCGGGGAAATGTGCGCGGAACCCCTATTTGTTTATTTTTCTAAAT
ACATTCAAATATGTATCCGCTCATGAGACAATAACCCTGATAAATGCTTCAATAATATTGAAAAAGGAAG
AGTATGAGTATTCAACATTTCCGTGTCGCCCTTATTCCCTTTTTTGCGGCATTTTGCCTTCCTGTTTTTG
CTCACCCAGAAACGCTGGTGAAAGTAAAAGATGCTGAAGATCAGTTGGGTGCACGAGTGGGTTACATCGA
ACTGGATCTCAACAGCGGTAAGATCCTTGAGAGTTTTCGCCCCGAAGAACGTTTTCCAATGATGAGCACT
TTTAAAGTTCTGCTATGTGGCGCGGTATTATCCCGTGTTGACGCCGGGCAAGAGCAACTCGGTCGCCGCA
TACACTATTCTCAGAATGACTTGGTTGAGTACTCACCAGTCACAGAAAAGCATCTTACGGATGGCATGAC
AGTAAGAGAATTATGCAGTGCTGCCATAACCATGAGTGATAACACTGCGGCCAACTTACTTCTGACAACG
ATCGGAGGACCGAAGGAGCTAACCGCTTTTTTGCACAACATGGGGGATCATGTAACTCGCCTTGATCGTT
GGGAACCGGAGCTGAATGAAGCCATACCAAACGACGAGCGTGACACCACGATGCCTGTAGCAATGGCAAC
AACGTTGCGCAAACTATTAACTGGCGAACTACTTACTCTAGCTTCCCGGCAACAATTAATAGACTGGATG
GAGGCGGATAAAGTTGCAGGACCACTTCTGCGCTCGGCCCTTCCGGCTGGCTGGTTTATTGCTGATAAAT
CTGGAGCCGGTGAGCGTGGGTCTCGCGGTATCATTGCAGCACTGGGGCCAGATGGTAAGCCCTCCCGTAT
CGTAGTTATCTACACGACGGGGAGTCAGGCAACTATGGATGAACGAAATAGACAGATCGCTGAGATAGGT
GCCTCACTGATTAAGCATTGGTAACTGTCAGACCAAGTTTACTCATATATACTTTAGATTGATTTAAAAC
TTCATTTTTAATTTAAAAGGATCTAGGTGAAGATCCTTTTTGATAATCTCATGACCAAAATCCCTTAACG
TGAGTTTTCGTTCCACTGAGCGTCAGACCCCGTAGAAAAGATCAAAGGATCTTC
Features (pLannotate 1.2.2; 28 found; start..end, strand, type, name):
      1..589     +  rep_origin     ori: high-copy-number ColE1/pMB1/pBR322/pUC origin of replication
    772..826     +  CDS            lacI (fragment): lac repressor; lacI; The lac repressor binds to the lac operator to inhibit transcription in E. coli. This inhibition can be relieved by adding lactose or isopropyl-β-D-thiogalactopyranoside (IPTG).
    832..925     +  rep_origin     SV40 ori (fragment): SV40 origin of replication
    950..987     +  CDS            lacI (fragment): lac repressor; lacI; The lac repressor binds to the lac operator to inhibit transcription in E. coli. This inhibition can be relieved by adding lactose or isopropyl-β-D-thiogalactopyranoside (IPTG).
   1000..1021    +  protein_bind   CAP binding site: CAP binding activates transcription in the presence of cAMP. E. coli catabolite activator protein
   1036..1066    +  promoter       lac promoter: promoter for the E. coli lac operon
   1074..1090    +  protein_bind   lac operator: The lac repressor binds to the lac operator to inhibit transcription in E. coli. This inhibition can be relieved by adding lactose or isopropyl-β-D-thiogalactopyranoside (IPTG). lac repressor encoded by lacI
   1124..1207    +  polyA_signal   SV40 poly(A) signal (fragment): SV40 polyadenylation signal
   1374..1703    +  CDS            nef (fragment): NEF_HV1BR - Experimental evidence at protein level: Swiss-Prot protein existence level 1. Extracellular Nef protein targets CD4(+) T-lymphocytes for apoptosis by interacting with CXCR4 surface receptors (PubMed:14990729). From Human immunodeficiency virus type 1 group M subtype B (isolate BRU/LAI) (HIV-1).
   1751..2008    +  LTR            5' LTR (truncated): truncated 5' long terminal repeat (LTR) from HIV-1
   2055..2180    +  misc_feature   HIV-1 Ψ: packaging signal of human immunodeficiency virus type 1
   2164..2502    +  CDS            HIV-1 gag (fragment): gag protein from human immunodeficiency virus 1; gag
   2677..2910    +  misc_feature   RRE: The Rev response element (RRE) of HIV-1 allows for Rev-dependent mRNA export from the nucleus to the cytoplasm.
   3287..3387    +  CDS            Rev (fragment): human immunodeficiency virus 1 (HIV-1) Rev protein; rev; enhances nuclear export of unspliced and incompletely spliced viral mRNAs
   3436..3553    +  misc_feature   cPPT/CTS: central polypurine tract and central termination sequence of HIV-1
   3605..3908    +  enhancer       CMV enhancer: human cytomegalovirus immediate early enhancer
   3909..4112    +  promoter       CMV promoter: human cytomegalovirus (CMV) immediate early promoter
   4215..4922    +  CDS            mCherry: mCherry is a basic (constitutively fluorescent) red fluorescent protein published in 2004, derived from Discosoma sp.. It is reported to be a very rapidly-maturing monomer with low acid sensitivity.
   4948..4965    +  protein_bind   attB1 (fragment): mutant version of attB; core recombination site for the Gateway® BP reaction BP Clonase™
   4971..5609    +  CDS            RAB25: RAB25_HUMAN - Also known as CATX8. Experimental evidence at protein level: Swiss-Prot protein existence level 1. Involved in the regulation of cell survival. Promotes invasive migration of cells in which it functions to localize and maintain integrin alpha-V/beta-1 at the tips of extending pseudopodia (PubMed:17925226). Involved in the regulation of epithelial morphogenesis through the control of CLDN4 expression and localization at tight junctions (By similarity). May selectively regulate the apical recycling pathway. Together with MYO5B regulates transcytosis (By similarity). From Homo sapie
   5615..5638    -  protein_bind   attB2: mutant version of attB; recombination site for the Gateway® BP reaction BP Clonase™
   5756..6218    +  misc_feature   IRES: internal ribosome entry site (IRES) of the encephalomyocarditis virus (EMCV)
   6232..6831    +  CDS            PuroR: puromycin N-acetyltransferase; pac from Streptomyces alboniger; confers resistance to puromycin
   6848..7436    +  misc_feature   WPRE: woodchuck hepatitis virus posttranscriptional regulatory element
   7444..7509    +  CDS            nef (fragment): NEF_HV1Z2 - Experimental evidence at protein level: Swiss-Prot protein existence level 1. Extracellular Nef protein targets CD4(+) T-lymphocytes for apoptosis by interacting with CXCR4 surface receptors. From Human immunodeficiency virus type 1 group M subtype D (isolate Z2/CDC-Z34) (HIV-1).
   7511..7744    +  LTR            3' LTR (ΔU3): self-inactivating 3' long terminal repeat (LTR) from HIV-1
   7949..8053    +  promoter       AmpR promoter: bla
   8054..8914    +  CDS            AmpR: β-lactamase; bla; confers resistance to ampicillin, carbenicillin, and related antibiotics
