[The description below was written by a language model from this plasmid's Addgene catalogue record and pLannotate feature annotations shown in this document.]
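Description:
pHAGE mCherry-Rab25 is an HIV-1-based, self-inactivating lentiviral vector for expressing human Rab25 (also called Rab11C), a Rab11-family small GTPase, as a red fluorescent fusion protein in mammalian cells. It is built on the pHAGE mCherry backbone and is about 9.1 kb. In bacteria it replicates from a high-copy ColE1/pUC-type origin and is selected with ampicillin through the β-lactamase gene. The record lists a recombination-tolerant E. coli strain as the growth host, as is common for plasmids carrying repeated LTR sequences.

The viral portion runs from a truncated 5' LTR through the Ψ packaging signal (with adjoining partial gag sequence), the Rev response element and the cPPT/CTS, and ends in a ΔU3 3' LTR. These elements allow the genomic RNA to be packaged when viral proteins are supplied in trans, support nuclear export and import, and leave the integrated provirus without LTR promoter activity. Expression therefore comes from the internal CMV enhancer/promoter, which drives mCherry followed by the RAB25 coding sequence. RAB25 was introduced by Gateway recombination and is flanked by attB1 and attB2 sites, which places the fluorescent tag at the N-terminus. This arrangement leaves the C-terminus of the GTPase free, the end where Rab proteins are generally lipid-modified for membrane attachment. Downstream, an EMCV IRES links a puromycin N-acetyltransferase gene to the same transcript, so transduced cells can be selected with puromycin, and a WPRE enhances transcript expression.

The construct suits transient expression or the generation of stable cell lines for live imaging and localisation studies of Rab25-positive compartments. The record does not specify a particular experimental application.
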