Addgene plasmid #228039: pHAGE mCherry-Rab25
Purpose: Mammalian lentiviral expression of mCherry-labeled Rab25.
Depositing lab: Wade Harper. Depositing organization: Harvard Medical School.
Backbone
  Vector backbone: pHAGE mCherry
  Vector type: Mammalian Expression, Lentiviral
Growth in bacteria
  Bacterial resistance: Ampicillin, 100 μg/mL
  Growth temperature: 30°C
  Growth strain: NEB Stable
  Copy number: High Copy
Gene/Insert
  Gene/Insert name: Rab25 (alt name: Rab11C)
  Species: H. sapiens (human)
  Entrez Gene: RAB25 (a.k.a. CATX-8, RAB11C)
  Cloning method: Gateway Cloning
Terms and licenses: Academic/Nonprofit Terms; Industry Terms: Not Available to Industry
How to cite: pHAGE mCherry-Rab25 was a gift from Wade Harper (Addgene plasmid # 228039 ; http://n2t.net/addgene:228039 ; RRID:Addgene_228039)
