>Addgene plasmid #228039 | pHAGE mCherry-Rab25 | depositor partial sequence | sequence record 447470 | Rab25-STOP
ATGGGGAATGGAACTGAGGAAGATTATAACTTTGTCTTCAAGGTGGTGCTGATCGGCGAATCAGGTGTGG
GGAAGACCAATCTACTCTCCCGATTCACGCGCAATGAGTTCAGCCACGACAGCCGCACCACCATCGGGGT
TGAGTTCTCCACCCGCACTGTGATGTTGGGCACCGCTGCTGTCAAGGCTCAGATCTGGGACACAGCTGGC
CTGGAGCGGTACCGAGCCATCACCTCGGCGTACTATCGTGGTGCAGTGGGGGCCCTCCTGGTGTTTGACC
TAACCAAGCACCAGACCTATGCTGTGGTGGAGCGATGGCTGAAGGAGCTCTATGACCATGCTGAAGCCAC
GATCGTCGTCATGCTCGTGGGTAACAAAAGTGACCTCAGCCAGGCCCGGGAAGTGCCCACTGAGGAGGCC
CGAATGTTCGCTGAAAACAATGGACTGCTCTTCCTGGAGACCTCAGCCCTGGACTCTACCAATGTTGAGC
TAGCCTTTGAGACTGTCCTGAAAGAAATCTTTGCGAAGGTGTCCAAGCAGAGACAGAACAGCATCCGGAC
CAATGCCATCACTCTGGGCAGTGCCCAGGCTGGACAGGAGCCTGGCCCTGGGGAGAAGAGGGCCTGTTGC
ATCAGCCTCTAA
